Addgene plasmid #185645: pEGFP-NDUFA2-mVenus
Purpose: NDUFA2 Complex I sub-unit with C-terminus mVenus tag
Depositing lab: Dipayan Chaudhuri. Depositing organization: University of Utah. Publication: Mitochondrial calcium uniporter stabilization preserves energetic homeostasis during Complex I impairment. Balderas E, Eberhardt DR, Lee S, Pleinis JM, Sommakia S, Balynas AM, Yin X, Parker MC, Maguire CT, Cho S, Szulik MW, Bakhtina A, Bia RD, Friederich MW, Locke TM, Van Hove JLK, Drakos SG, Sancak Y, Tristani-Firouzi M, Franklin S, Rodan AR, Chaudhuri D. Nat Commun. 2022 May 19;13(1):2769. doi: 10.1038/s41467-022-30236-4. PubMed 35589699.
Backbone
  Vector backbone: pEGFP-C1
  Backbone size w/o insert (bp): 3950
  Total vector size (bp): 5000
  Vector type: Mammalian Expression
  Selectable markers: Neomycin (select with G418)
Growth in bacteria
  Bacterial resistance: Ampicillin, 100 μg/mL
  Growth temperature: 37°C
  Growth strain: NEB Stable
  Copy number: High Copy
Gene/Insert
  Gene/Insert name: NDUFA2
  Species: H. sapiens (human)
  Insert size (bp): 1050
  Entrez Gene: NDUFA2 (a.k.a. B8, CD14, CIB8)
  Promoter: CMV
  Tag / fusion protein: mVenus (C terminal on insert)
  Cloning method: Gibson Cloning
  Sequencing primers: 5′ CMV-F
Terms and licenses: Academic/Nonprofit Terms; Industry Terms: Not Available to Industry
How to cite: pEGFP-NDUFA2-mVenus was a gift from Dipayan Chaudhuri (Addgene plasmid # 185645 ; http://n2t.net/addgene:185645 ; RRID:Addgene_185645)
