[The description below was written by a language model from this plasmid's Addgene catalogue record and pLannotate feature annotations shown in this document.]
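Description:
pEGFP-NDUFA2-mVenus is a mammalian expression plasmid of about 5 kb built on the pEGFP-C1 backbone. It expresses human NDUFA2, an accessory (non-catalytic) subunit of mitochondrial respiratory chain Complex I, fused at its C terminus to the monomeric yellow fluorescent protein mVenus. The fusion was assembled by Gibson cloning. Transcription is driven by the human cytomegalovirus immediate-early enhancer and promoter, with the NDUFA2 coding sequence followed by a short remnant of the multiple cloning site that serves as a linker, then mVenus, and an SV40 polyadenylation signal. Despite the name, the feature table shows no EGFP coding sequence, so the backbone's original fluorescent protein appears to have been replaced by the NDUFA2-mVenus cassette. Placing the tag at the C terminus leaves the N terminus of the subunit free.

The plasmid replicates in bacteria from a high-copy ColE1/pUC-type origin and also carries an f1 origin. The selection cassette is the usual pEGFP-C1 arrangement: a Tn5 aminoglycoside phosphotransferase gene (NeoR/KanR) sits downstream of both a bacterial bla-type promoter and the SV40 early promoter/enhancer and ends in an HSV TK polyadenylation signal, giving G418 selection in mammalian cells. The catalogue entry lists ampicillin as the bacterial resistance, but the annotated sequence contains only the AmpR promoter and no beta-lactamase gene. The features therefore point to kanamycin resistance, and this discrepancy should be kept in mind. The construct is suited to transient or stable expression for visualising a fluorescently tagged Complex I subunit, and it was deposited with work on mitochondrial calcium uniporter stabilisation during Complex I impairment.
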