Features (pLannotate 1.2.2; 16 found; start..end, strand, type, name):
      1..304     +  enhancer       CMV enhancer: human cytomegalovirus immediate early enhancer
    305..508     +  promoter       CMV promoter: human cytomegalovirus (CMV) immediate early promoter
    549..845     +  CDS            NDUFA2 (sequence partly withheld): NDUA2_HUMAN - Experimental evidence at protein level: Swiss-Prot protein existence level 1. Accessory subunit of the mitochondrial membrane respiratory chain NADH dehydrogenase (Complex I), that is believed not to be involved in catalysis. Complex I functions in the transfer of electrons from NADH to the respiratory chain. The immediate electron acceptor for the enzyme is believed to be ubiquinone. From Homo sapiens (Human).
    867..887     +  misc_feature   MCS (fragment): multiple cloning site
    888..1598    +  CDS            mVenus: mVenus is a basic (constitutively fluorescent) yellow fluorescent protein published in 2006, derived from Aequorea victoria. It is reported to be a rapidly-maturing monomer with moderate acid sensitivity.
   1621..1705    +  CDS            large T antigen (fragment): large T antigen from SV40 (simian virus 40)
   1728..1849    +  polyA_signal   SV40 poly(A) signal: SV40 polyadenylation signal
   1883..2311    -  rep_origin     f1 ori (sequence partly withheld): f1 bacteriophage origin of replication; arrow indicates direction of (+) strand synthesis
   2338..2442    +  promoter       AmpR promoter: bla
   2444..2801    +  promoter       SV40 promoter: SV40 enhancer and early promoter
   2836..3630    +  CDS            NeoR/KanR: aminoglycoside phosphotransferase from Tn5; aph(3')-II (or nptII); confers resistance to neomycin, kanamycin, and G418 (Geneticin®)
   3651..3803    +  CDS            ble (fragment): BLE_KLEPN - Experimental evidence at protein level: Swiss-Prot protein existence level 1. Binding protein with a strong affinity to the bleomycin family of antibiotics. Binds to CL990; an antimitotic-antibiotic compound. From Klebsiella pneumoniae.
   3862..3909    +  polyA_signal   HSV TK poly(A) signal: herpes simplex virus thymidine kinase polyadenylation signal (Cole and Stacy, 1985)
   4000..4016    -  polyA_signal   bGH poly(A) signal (fragment): bovine growth hormone polyadenylation signal
   4238..4826    +  rep_origin     ori: high-copy-number ColE1/pMB1/pBR322/pUC origin of replication
   4941..5000    +  enhancer       CMV enhancer (fragment): human cytomegalovirus immediate early enhancer
>Addgene plasmid #185645 | pEGFP-NDUFA2-mVenus | addgene full sequence | sequence record 367237 | Addgene NGS Result
CGTTACATAACTTACGGTAAATGGCCCGCCTGGCTGACCGCCCAACGACCCCCGCCCATTGACGTCAATA
ATGACGTATGTTCCCATAGTAACGCCAATAGGGACTTTCCATTGACGTCAATGGGTGGAGTATTTACGGT
AAACTGCCCACTTGGCAGTACATCAAGTGTATCATATGCCAAGTACGCCCCCTATTGACGTCAATGACGG
TAAATGGCCCGCCTGGCATTATGCCCAGTACATGACCTTATGGGACTTTCCTACTTGGCAGTACATCTAC
GTATTAGTCATCGCTATTACCATGGTGATGCGGTTTTGGCAGTACATCAATGGGCGTGGATAGCGGTTTG
ACTCACGGGGATTTCCAAGTCTCCACCCCATTGACGTCAATGGGAGTTTGTTTTGGCACCAAAATCAACG
GGACTTTCCAAAATGTCGTAACAACTCCGCCCCATTGACGCAAATGGGCGGTAGGCGTGTACGGTGGGAG
GTCTATATAAGCAGAGCTGGTTTAGTGAACCGTCAGATCCGCCGACTCTAGAGCCACCATGGCGGCGGCC
GCAGCAAGTCGAGGAGTCGGGGCAAAG
[255 nt withheld, positions 588-842]
GCCTTAAACATTGGTGGGATATCAAATTCTGCAGTCGACGGTACCAGCAAGGGCGAGGAGCTGTTCACCG
GGGTGGTGCCCATCCTGGTCGAGCTGGACGGCGACGTAAACGGCCACAAGTTCAGCGTGTCCGGCGAGGG
CGAGGGCGATGCCACCTACGGCAAGCTGACCCTGAAGCTCATCTGCACCACCGGCAAGCTGCCCGTGCCC
TGGCCCACCCTCGTGACCACCCTCGGCTACGGCCTGCAGTGCTTCGCCCGCTACCCCGACCACATGAAGC
AGCACGACTTCTTCAAGTCCGCCATGCCCGAAGGCTACGTCCAGGAGCGCACCATCTTCTTCAAGGACGA
CGGCAACTACAAGACCCGCGCCGAGGTGAAGTTCGAGGGCGACACCCTGGTGAACCGCATCGAGCTGAAG
GGCATCGACTTCAAGGAGGACGGCAACATCCTGGGGCACAAGCTGGAGTACAACTACAACAGCCACAACG
TCTATATCACCGCCGACAAGCAGAAGAACGGCATCAAGGCCAACTTCAAGATCCGCCACAACATCGAGGA
CGGCGGCGTGCAGCTCGCCGACCACTACCAGCAGAACACCCCCATCGGCGACGGCCCCGTGCTGCTGCCC
GACAACCACTACCTGAGCTACCAGTCCAAGCTGAGCAAAGACCCCAACGAGAAGCGCGATCACATGGTCC
TGCTGGAGTTCGTGACCGCCGCCGGGATCACTCTCGGCATGGACGAGCTGTACAAGGGATCCACCGGATC
TAGATAACTGATCATAATCAGCCATACCACATTTGTAGAGGTTTTACTTGCTTTAAAAAACCTCCCACAC
CTCCCCCTGAACCTGAAACATAAAATGAATGCAATTGTTGTTGTTAACTTGTTTATTGCAGCTTATAATG
GTTACAAATAAAGCAATAGCATCACAAATTTCACAAATAAAGCATTTTTTTCACTGCATTCTAGTTGTGG
TTTGTCCAAACTCATCAATGTATCTTAACGCGTAAATTGTAAGCGTTAATATTTTGTTAAAATTCGCGTT
AAATTTTTGTTAAATCAGCTCATTTTTTAACCAATAGGCCGAAATCGGCAAAATCCCTTATAAATCAAAA
GAATAGACCGAGATAGGGT
[37 nt withheld, positions 1982-2018]
AAAGAACGTGGACTCCAACGTCAAAGG
[49 nt withheld, positions 2046-2094]
T
[91 nt withheld, positions 2096-2186]
G
[124 nt withheld, positions 2188-2311]
CAGGTGGCACTTTTCGGGGAAATGTGCGCGGAACCCCTATTTGTTTATTTTTCTAAATACATTCAAATAT
GTATCCGCTCATGAGACAATAACCCTGATAAATGCTTCAATAATATTGAAAAAGGAAGAGTCCTGAGGCG
GAAAGAACCAGCTGTGGAATGTGTGTCAGTTAGGGTGTGGAAAGTCCCCAGGCTCCCCAGCAGGCAGAAG
TATGCAAAGCATGCATCTCAATTAGTCAGCAACCAGGTGTGGAAAGTCCCCAGGCTCCCCAGCAGGCAGA
AGTATGCAAAGCATGCATCTCAATTAGTCAGCAACCATAGTCCCGCCCCTAACTCCGCCCATCCCGCCCC
TAACTCCGCCCAGTTCCGCCCATTCTCCGCCCCATGGCTGACTAATTTTTTTTATTTATGCAGAGGCCGA
GGCCGCCTCGGCCTCTGAGCTATTCCAGAAGTAGTGAGGAGGCTTTTTTGGAGGCCTAGGCTTTTGCAAA
GATCGATCAAGAGACAGGATGAGGATCGTTTCGCATGATTGAACAAGATGGATTGCACGCAGGTTCTCCG
GCCGCTTGGGTGGAGAGGCTATTCGGCTATGACTGGGCACAACAGACAATCGGCTGCTCTGATGCCGCCG
TGTTCCGGCTGTCAGCGCAGGGGCGCCCGGTTCTTTTTGTCAAGACCGACCTGTCCGGTGCCCTGAATGA
ACTGCAAGACGAGGCAGCGCGGCTATCGTGGCTGGCCACGACGGGCGTTCCTTGCGCAGCTGTGCTCGAC
GTTGTCACTGAAGCGGGAAGGGACTGGCTGCTATTGGGCGAAGTGCCGGGGCAGGATCTCCTGTCATCTC
ACCTTGCTCCTGCCGAGAAAGTATCCATCATGGCTGATGCAATGCGGCGGCTGCATACGCTTGATCCGGC
TACCTGCCCATTCGACCACCAAGCGAAACATCGCATCGAGCGAGCACGTACTCGGATGGAAGCCGGTCTT
GTCGATCAGGATGATCTGGACGAAGAGCATCAGGGGCTCGCGCCAGCCGAACTGTTCGCCAGGCTCAAGG
CGAGCATGCCCGACGGCGAGGATCTCGTCGTGACCCATGGCGATGCCTGCTTGCCGAATATCATGGTGGA
AAATGGCCGCTTTTCTGGATTCATCGACTGTGGCCGGCTGGGTGTGGCGGACCGCTATCAGGACATAGCG
TTGGCTACCCGTGATATTGCTGAAGAGCTTGGCGGCGAATGGGCTGACCGCTTCCTCGTGCTTTACGGTA
TCGCCGCTCCCGATTCGCAGCGCATCGCCTTCTATCGCCTTCTTGACGAGTTCTTCTGAGCGGGACTCTG
GGGTTCGAAATGACCGACCAAGCGACGCCCAACCTGCCATCACGAGATTTCGATTCCACCGCCGCCTTCT
ATGAAAGGTTGGGCTTCGGAATCGTTTTCCGGGACGCCGGCTGGATGATCCTCCAGCGCGGGGATCTCAT
GCTGGAGTTCTTCGCCCACCCTAGGGGGAGGCTAACTGAAACACGGAAGGAGACAATACCGGAAGGAACC
CGCGCTATGACGGCAATAAAAAGACAGAATAAAACGCACGGTGTTGGGTCGTTTGTTCATAAACGCGGGG
TTCGGTCCCAGGGCTGGCACTCTGTCGATACCCCACCGAGACCCCATTGGGGCCAATACGCCCGCGTTTC
TTCCTTTTCCCCACCCCACCCCCCAAGTTCGGGTGAAGGCCCAGGGCTCGCAGCCAACGTCGGGGCGGCA
GGCCCTGCCATAGCCTCAGGTTACTCATATATACTTTAGATTGATTTAAAACTTCATTTTTAATTTAAAA
GGATCTAGGTGAAGATCCTTTTTGATAATCTCATGACCAAAATCCCTTAACGTGAGTTTTCGTTCCACTG
AGCGTCAGACCCCGTAGAAAAGATCAAAGGATCTTCTTGAGATCCTTTTTTTCTGCGCGTAATCTGCTGC
TTGCAAACAAAAAAACCACCGCTACCAGCGGTGGTTTGTTTGCCGGATCAAGAGCTACCAACTCTTTTTC
CGAAGGTAACTGGCTTCAGCAGAGCGCAGATACCAAATACTGTTCTTCTAGTGTAGCCGTAGTTAGGCCA
CCACTTCAAGAACTCTGTAGCACCGCCTACATACCTCGCTCTGCTAATCCTGTTACCAGTGGCTGCTGCC
AGTGGCGATAAGTCGTGTCTTACCGGGTTGGACTCAAGACGATAGTTACCGGATAAGGCGCAGCGGTCGG
GCTGAACGGGGGGTTCGTGCACACAGCCCAGCTTGGAGCGAACGACCTACACCGAACTGAGATACCTACA
GCGTGAGCTATGAGAAAGCGCCACGCTTCCCGAAGGGAGAAAGGCGGACAGGTATCCGGTAAGCGGCAGG
GTCGGAACAGGAGAGCGCACGAGGGAGCTTCCAGGGGGAAACGCCTGGTATCTTTATAGTCCTGTCGGGT
TTCGCCACCTCTGACTTGAGCGTCGATTTTTGTGATGCTCGTCAGGGGGGCGGAGCCTATGGAAAAACGC
CAGCAACGCGGCCTTTTTACGGTTCCTGGCCTTTTGCTGGCCTTTTGCTCACATGTTCTTTCCTGCGTTA
TCCCCTGATTCTGTGGATAACCGTATTACCGCCATGCATTAGTTATTAATAGTAATCAATTACGGGGTCA
TTAGTTCATAGCCCATATATGGAGTTCCG
